>Addgene plasmid #219973 | pOCC102-MBP-eIF4G-RAR | addgene full sequence | sequence record 436750 | Addgene NGS Result
AGCTGCCACCATTTTGTTCGCCCAGGACTCTAGCTATAGTTCTAGTGGTTGGCTACGTATACTCCGGAAT
ATTAATAGATCATGGAGATAATTAAAATGATAACCATCTCGCAAATAAATAAGTATTTTACTGTTTTCGT
AACAGTTTTGTAATAAAAAAACCTATAAATATTCCGGATTATTCATACCGTCCCACCATCGGGCGCGGAT
CGCCACCATGGGCAGCAGCCATCACCATCACCATCACAGCAGCGGCAGAATGAAAATCGAAGAAGGTAAA
CTGGTAATCTGGATTAACGGCGATAAAGGCTATAACGGTCTCGCTGAAGTCGGTAAGAAATTCGAGAAAG
ATACCGGAATTAAAGTCACCGTTGAGCATCCGGATAAACTGGAAGAGAAATTCCCACAGGTTGCGGCAAC
TGGCGATGGCCCTGACATTATCTTCTGGGCACACGACCGCTTTGGTGGCTACGCTCAATCTGGCCTGTTG
GCTGAAATCACCCCGGACAAAGCGTTCCAGGACAAGCTGTATCCGTTTACCTGGGATGCCGTACGTTACA
ACGGCAAGCTGATTGCTTACCCGATCGCTGTTGAAGCGTTATCGCTGATTTATAACAAAGATCTGCTGCC
GAACCCGCCAAAAACCTGGGAAGAGATCCCGGCGCTGGATAAAGAACTGAAAGCGAAAGGTAAGAGCGCG
CTGATGTTCAACCTGCAAGAACCGTACTTCACCTGGCCGCTGATTGCTGCTGACGGGGGTTATGCGTTCA
AGTATGAAAACGGCAAGTACGACATTAAAGACGTGGGCGTGGATAACGCTGGCGCGAAAGCGGGTCTGAC
CTTCCTGGTTGACCTGATTAAAAACAAACACATGAATGCAGACACCGATTACTCCATCGCAGAAGCTGCC
TTTAATAAAGGCGAAACAGCGATGACCATCAACGGCCCGTGGGCATGGTCCAACATCGACACCAGCAAAG
TGAATTATGGTGTAACGGTACTGCCGACCTTCAAGGGTCAACCATCCAAACCGTTCGTTGGCGTGCTGAG
CGCAGGTATTAACGCCGCCAGTCCGAACAAAGAGCTGGCAAAAGAGTTCCTCGAAAACTATCTGCTGACT
GATGAAGGTCTGGAAGCGGTTAATAAAGACAAACCGCTGGGTGCCGTAGCGCTGAAGTCTTACGAGGAAG
AGTTGGTGAAAGATCCGCGTATTGCCGCCACTATGGAAAACGCCCAGAAAGGTGAAATCATGCCGAACAT
CCCGCAGATGTCCGCTTTCTGGTATGCCGTGCGTACTGCGGTGATCAACGCCGCCAGCGGTCGTCAGACT
GTCGATGAAGCCCTGAAAGACGCGCAGACTAATTCGAGCTCGAACAACAACAACAATAACAATAACAACA
ACAGCAGCGGCAGACTGGAAGTTCTGTTCCAGGGGCCGGCGGCCGCAATGAATCGCAGCCGCGACAGTGG
ACGTTTTGGAAACAACTCAAGCCGCGGCCACGACTTTAGGAACACTTCGGTACGCAACATGGATGACCGC
GCTAATTCCCGTACGAGCAGCAAGCGTAGGTCGAAGCGCATGAATGACGACCGCAGGAGCAATAGATCAT
ACACCAGCCGCAGAGATAGGGAAAGGGGTTCTTATCGCAACGAAGAGAAGCGTGAAGACGACAAGCCAAA
GGAAGAAGTCGCTCCCCTTGTACCGTCAGCTAACAGGTGGGTACCGAAGTTCAAATCGAAGAAAACTGAG
AAAAAACTTGCCCCTGATGGCAAAACGGAACTGCTCGATAAAGATGAAGTGGAGCGCAAGATGAAGTCAC
TTTTGAACAAGTTGACTCTGGAGATGTTTGATGCCATTAGTTCTGAAATCCTGGCAATCGCCAACATCAG
CGTATGGGAGACGAACGGCGAGACGCTTAAGGCGGTAATAGAACAAATCTTTCTCAAAGCGTGTGACGAG
CCGCATTGGAGCTCCATGTATGCTCAGCTGTGCGGCAAAGTAGTGAAAGAACTCAATCCAGACATAACAG
ATGAAACCAACGAGGGAAAGACTGGTCCGAAGTTGGTCTTGCACTACCTGGTAGCTCGCTGTCATGCTGA
ATTCGATAAAGGTTGGACTGATAAGCTTCCGACGAATGAAGACGGAACCCCGCTTGAACCCGAGATGATG
TCTGAGGAGTACTATGCTGCCGCGTCCGCCAAGAGGCGCGGTCTGGGACTTGTCCGCTTTATTGGCTTCC
TCTATCGTCTTAACCTTCTTACAGGCAAAATGATGTTTGAATGTTTTAGGAGACTGATGAAGGACCTCAC
TGATAGTCCTAGTGAGGAGACGCTGGAATCCGTTGTTGAGCTCCTGAATACCGTAGGAGAGCAGTTCGAG
ACTGACTCTTTCAGGACCGGACAGGCGACTCTTGAAGGCTCGCAGTTGCTCGACTCGTTGTTTGGAATCT
TGGATAATATTATACAAACAGCCAAGATAAGCAGTAGAATAAAATTTAAACTTATAGATATTAAGGAGCT
CAGGCACGACAAAAATTGGAATAGTGACAAAAAAGATAACGGACCGAAAACTATACAACAGATTCACGAG
GAAGAAGAGAGGCAAAGGCAGCTTAAGAACAACTCTAGGAGCAACTCAAGACGCACAAACAATTCGTCCA
ACCGTCACAGCTTCCGCAGAGACGCTCCGCCAGCCTCGAAGGATTCGTTTATAACCACAAGAACTTATAG
CCAGCGCAACAGCCAAAGAGCGCCACCGCCAAAGGAAGAACCAGCTGCCCCAACAAGCACAGCTACGAAC
ATGTTCTCTGCGCTCATGGGTGAGTCCGATGATGAAGAAGGCGCGCCGTAATAGAAGCTTGTCGAGAAGT
ACTAGAGGATCATAATCAGCCATACCACATTTGTAGAGGTTTTACTTGCTTTAAAAAACCTCCCACACCT
CCCCCTGAACCTGAAACATAAAATGAATGCAATTGTTGTTGTTAACTTGTTTATTGCAGCTTATAATGGT
TACAAATAAAGCAATAGCATCACAAATTTCACAAATAAAGCATTTTTTTCACTGCATTCTAGTTGTGGTT
TGTCCAAACTCATCAATGTATCTTATCATGTCTGGATCTGATCACTGCTTGAGCCTAGGAGATCCGAACC
AGATAAGTGAAAGCCTGCATCCGCAGATCTTAATTAATAAAACACGATACATTGTTATTAGTACATTTAT
TAAGCGCTAGATTCTGTGCGTTGTTGATTTACAGACAATTGTTGTACGTATTTTAATAATTCATTAAATT
TATAATCTTTAGGGTGGTATGTTAGAGCGAAAATCAAATGATTTTCAGCGTCTTTATATCTGAATTTAAA
TATTAAATCCTCAATAGATTTGTAAAATAGGTTTCGATTAGTTTCAAACAAGGGTTGTTTTTCCGAACCG
ATGGCTGGACTATCTAATGGATTTTCGCTCAACGCCACAAAACTTGCCAAATCTTGTAGCAGCAATCTAG
CTTTGTCGATATTCGTTTGTGTTTTGTTTTGTAATAAAGGTTCGACGTCGTTCAAAATATTATGCGCTTT
TGTATTTCTTTCATCACTGTCGTTAGTGTACAATTGACTCGACGTAAACACGTTAAATAACGCTTGGACA
TATTTAACATCGGGCGTGTTAGCTTTATTAGGCCGATTATCGTCGTCGTCCCAACCCTCGTCGTTAGAAG
TTGCTTCCGAAGACGATTTTGCCATAGCCACACGACGCCTATTAATTGTGTCGGCTAACACGTCCGCGAT
CAAATTTGTAGTTGAGCTTTTTGGGCCTCATGGGCCTTCCGCTCACTGCCCGCTTTCCAGTCGGGAAACC
TGTCGTGCCAGCTGCATTAACATGGTCATAGCTGTTTCCTTGCGTATTGGGCGCTCTCCGCTTCCTCGCT
CACTGACTCGCTGCGCTCGGTCGTTCGGGTAAAGCCTGGGGTGCCTAATGAGCAAAAGGCCAGCAAAAGG
CCAGGAACCGTAAAAAGGCCGCGTTGCTGGCGTTTTTCCATAGGCTCCGCCCCCCTGACGAGCATCACAA
AAATCGACGCTCAAGTCAGAGGTGGCGAAACCCGACAGGACTATAAAGATACCAGGCGTTTCCCCCTGGA
AGCTCCCTCGTGCGCTCTCCTGTTCCGACCCTGCCGCTTACCGGATACCTGTCCGCCTTTCTCCCTTCGG
GAAGCGTGGCGCTTTCTCATAGCTCACGCTGTAGGTATCTCAGTTCGGTGTAGGTCGTTCGCTCCAAGCT
GGGCTGTGTGCACGAACCCCCCGTTCAGCCCGACCGCTGCGCCTTATCCGGTAACTATCGTCTTGAGTCC
AACCCGGTAAGACACGACTTATCGCCACTGGCAGCAGCCACTGGTAACAGGATTAGCAGAGCGAGGTATG
TAGGCGGTGCTACAGAGTTCTTGAAGTGGTGGCCTAACTACGGCTACACTAGAAGAACAGTATTTGGTAT
CTGCGCTCTGCTGAAGCCAGTTACCTTCGGAAAAAGAGTTGGTAGCTCTTGATCCGGCAAACAAACCACC
GCTGGTAGCGGTGGTTTTTTTGTTTGCAAGCAGCAGATTACGCGCAGAAAAAAAGGATCTCAAGAAGATC
CTTTGATCTTTTCTACGGGGTCTGACGCTCAGTGGAACGAAAACTCACGTTAAGGGATTTTGGTCATGAG
ATTATCAAAAAGGATCTTCACCTAGATCCTTTTAAATTAAAAATGAAGTTTTAAATCAATCTAAAGTATA
TATGAGTAAACTTGGTCTGACAGTTACCAATGCTTAATCAGTGAGGCACCTATCTCAGCGATCTGTCTAT
TTCGTTCATCCATAGTTGCCTGACTCCCCGTCGTGTAGATAACTACGATACGGGAGGGCTTACCATCTGG
CCCCAGTGCTGCAATGATACCGCGAGAACCACGCTCACCGGCTCCAGATTTATCAGCAATAAACCAGCCA
GCCGGAAGGGCCGAGCGCAGAAGTGGTCCTGCAACTTTATCCGCCTCCATCCAGTCTATTAATTGTTGCC
GGGAAGCTAGAGTAAGTAGTTCGCCAGTTAATAGTTTGCGCAACGTTGTTGCCATTGCTACAGGCATCGT
GGTGTCACGCTCGTCGTTTGGTATGGCTTCATTCAGCTCCGGTTCCCAACGATCAAGGCGAGTTACATGA
TCCCCCATGTTGTGCAAAAAAGCGGTTAGCTCCTTCGGTCCTCCGATCGTTGTCAGAAGTAAGTTGGCCG
CAGTGTTATCACTCATGGTTATGGCAGCACTGCATAATTCTCTTACTGTCATGCCATCCGTAAGATGCTT
TTCTGTGACTGGTGAGTACTCAACCAAGTCATTCTGAGAATAGTGTATGCGGCGACCGAGTTGCTCTTGC
CCGGCGTCAATACGGGATAATACCGCGCCACATAGCAGAACTTTAAAAGTGCTCATCATTGGAAAACGTT
CTTCGGGGCGAAAACTCTCAAGGATCTTACCGCTGTTGAGATCCAGTTCGATGTAACCCACTCGTGCACC
CAACTGATCTTCAGCATCTTTTACTTTCACCAGCGTTTCTGGGTGAGCAAAAACAGGAAGGCAAAATGCC
GCAAAAAAGGGAATAAGGGCGACACGGAAATGTTGAATACTCATACTCTTCCTTTTTCAATATTATTGAA
GCATTTATCAGGGTTATTGTCTCATGAGCGGATACATATTTGAATGTATTTAGAAAAATAAACAAATAGG
GGTTCCGCGCACATTTCCCCGAAAAGTGCCACCTAAATTGTAAGCGTTAATATTTTGTTAAAATTCGCGT
TAAATTTTTGTTAAATCAGCTCATTTTTTAACCAATAGGCCGAAATCGGCAAAATCCCTTATAAATCAAA
AGAATAGACCGAGATAGGGTTGAGTGGCCGCTACAGGGCGCTCCCATTCGCCATTCAGGCTGCGCAACTG
TTGGGAAGGGCGTTTCGGTGCGGGCCTCTTCGCTATTACGCCAGCTGGCGAAAGGGGGATGTGCTGCAAG
GCGATTAAGTTGGGTAACGCCAGGGTTTTCCCAGTCACGACGTTGTAAAACGACGGCCAGTGAGCGCGAC
GTAATACGACTCACTATAGGGCGAATTGGCGGAAGGCCGTCAAGGCCGTGACGTTAAAACTATTAAGCCA
TCCAATCGACCGTTAGTCGAATCAGGACCGCTGGTGCGAGAAGCCGCGAAGTATGGCGAATGCATCGTAT
AACGTGTGGAGTCCGCTCATTAGAGCGTCATGTTTAGACAAGAAAGCTACATATTTAATTGATCCCGATG
ATTTTATTGATAAATTGACCCTAACTCCATACACGGTATTCTACAATGGCGGGGTTTTGGTCAAAATTTC
CGGACTGCGATTGTACATGCTGTTAACGGCTCCGCCCACTATTAATGAAATTAAAAATTCCAATTTTAAA
AAACGCAGCAAGAGAAACATTTGTATGAAAGAATGCGTAGAAGGAAAGAAAAATGTCGTGGACATGCTGA
ACAACAAGATTAATATGCCTCCGTGTATAAAAAAAATATTGAACGATTTGAAAGAAAACAATGTACCGCG
CGGCGGTATGTACAGGAAGAGGTTTATACTAAACTGTTACATTGCAAACGTGGTTTCGTGTGCCAAGTGT
GAAAACCGATGTTTAATCAAGGCTCTGACGCATTTCTACAACCACGACTCCAAGTGTGTGGGTGAAGTCA
TGCATCTTTTAATCAAATCCCAAGATGTGTATAAACCACCAAACTGCCAAAAAATGAAAACTGTGGACAA
GCTCTGTCCGTTTGCTGGCAACTGCAAGGGTCTCAATCCTATTTGTAATTATTGAATAATAAAACAATTA
TAAATGCTAAATTTGTTTTTTATTAACGATACAAACCAAACGCAACAAGAACATTTGTAGTATTATCTAT
AATTGAAAACGCGTAGTTATAATCGCTGAGGTAATATTTAAAATCATTTTCAAATGATTCACAGTTAATT
TGCGACAATATAATTTTATTTTCACATAAACTAGACGCCTTGTCGTCTTCTTCTTCGTATTCCTTCTCTT
TTTCATTTTTCTCCTCATAAAAATTAACATAGTTATTATCGTATCCATATATGTATCTATCGTATAGAGT
AAATTTTTTGTTGTCATAAATATATATGTCTTTTTTAATGGGGTGTATAGTACCGCTGCGCATAGTTTTT
CTGTAATTTACAACAGTGCTATTTTCTGGTAGTTCTTCGGAGTGTGTTGCTTTAATTATTAAATTTATAT
AATCAATGAATTTGGGATCGTCGGTTTTGTACAATATGTTGCCGGCATAGTACGCAGCTTCTTCTAGTTC
AATTACACCATTTTTTAGCAGCACCGGATTAACATAACTTTCCAAAATGTTGTACGAACCGTTAAACAAA
AACAGTTCACCTCCCTTTTCTATACTATTGTCTGCGAGCAGTTGTTTGTTGTTAAAAATAACAGCCATTG
TAATGAGACGCACAAACTAATATCACA
Features (pLannotate 1.2.2; 17 found; start..end, strand, type, name):
     79..170     +  promoter       polyhedrin promoter: polh from Autographa californica; promoter for the baculovirus polyhedrin gene
    230..247     +  CDS            7xHis (fragment): 6xHis affinity tag
    260..1360    +  CDS            MBP: maltose binding protein from E. coli; malE (mutated); This version of the gene does not encode a signal sequence, so MBP will remain in the cytosol.
   1451..2839    +  CDS            TIF4631 (fragment): IF4F1_YEAST - Experimental evidence at protein level: Swiss-Prot protein existence level 1. Component of the eIF4F complex, which interacts with the mRNA cap structure and serves as an initial point of assembly for the translation apparatus. Stimulates translation by interaction with polyadenylate-binding protein PAB1, bringing the 5'- and 3'-ends of the mRNA in proximity. The formation of this circular mRNP structure appears to be critical for the synergistic effects of the cap and the poly(A) tail in facilitating translation initiation, recycling of ribosomes, and mRNA stability. TIF4631 is
   2878..2961    +  CDS            large T antigen (fragment): large T antigen from SV40 (simian virus 40)
   2984..3118    +  polyA_signal   SV40 poly(A) signal: SV40 polyadenylation signal
   3191..3563    +  3'UTR          polyhedrin 3' UTR: 3' UTR from the Autographa californica nucleopolyhedrovirus polyhedrin gene (Suzuki et al., 2006)
   3823..3870    -  CDS            lacI (fragment): lac repressor; lacI; The lac repressor binds to the lac operator to inhibit transcription in E. coli. This inhibition can be relieved by adding lactose or isopropyl-β-D-thiogalactopyranoside (IPTG).
   3907..3947    -  rep_origin     RSF ori (fragment): Plasmids containing the RSF 1030 origin of replication can be propagated in E. coli cells that contain additional plasmids with compatible origins.
   4025..4613    -  rep_origin     ori: high-copy-number ColE1/pMB1/pBR322/pUC origin of replication
   4784..5644    -  CDS            AmpR: β-lactamase; bla; confers resistance to ampicillin, carbenicillin, and related antibiotics
   5645..5749    -  promoter       AmpR promoter: bla
   5775..5906    -  rep_origin     M13 ori (fragment): M13 bacteriophage origin of replication; arrow indicates direction of (+) strand synthesis
   5927..6083    -  CDS            lacZα (fragment): LacZα fragment of β-galactosidase; lacZ fragment
   6092..6110    +  promoter       T7 promoter: promoter for bacteriophage T7 RNA polymerase
   6213..6842    +  CDS            LEF-2: LEF2_NPVAC - Experimental evidence at protein level: Swiss-Prot protein existence level 1. Plays an essential role in viral DNA replication. Does not seem to participate in the initiation step but is rather important for the amplification of DNA. Also required for expression from the vp39 and polh promoters. From Autographa californica nuclear polyhedrosis virus (AcMNPV).
   6883..7488    +  CDS            ORF603: baculovirus ORF603 protein
