[The description below was written by a language model from this plasmid's Addgene catalogue record and pLannotate feature annotations shown in this document.]
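Description:
pOCC102-MBP-eIF4G-RAR is an insect-cell expression plasmid built on the pOCC102 backbone, designed for baculovirus-mediated production and purification of a fragment of the budding yeast translation initiation factor eIF4G1 (TIF4631). In E. coli it is maintained as a high-copy plasmid through a ColE1/pUC-type origin and selected with ampicillin via the β-lactamase gene. The annotation also picks up short remnants of an M13 origin, lacZα, lacI and an RSF origin, along with a T7 promoter. These appear to be backbone leftovers rather than functional parts of the expression unit.

The expression cassette is driven by the Autographa californica polyhedrin promoter, a very late, very strong baculoviral promoter. It directs synthesis of a single fusion protein consisting of an N-terminal His tag, a signal-sequence-free (cytosolic) maltose-binding protein, and the eIF4G truncation covering amino acids 490 to 942, which the depositor calls "RAR". The record does not explain this name. The depositor notes that the MBP moiety can be removed with 3C protease, which implies a cleavage site in the linker between MBP and the insert, although this site is not annotated. Downstream lie an SV40 polyadenylation signal and the polyhedrin 3′ UTR. The cassette is flanked by baculoviral sequences, LEF-2 and ORF603 upstream and the polyhedrin 3′ region downstream. This is the arrangement typical of transfer vectors that place the cassette at the polyhedrin locus of a baculovirus genome by homologous recombination, though the record does not describe the virus-generation method. The His and MBP tags allow affinity purification and aid solubility, consistent with the stated purpose of purifying eIF4G-RAR protein.
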