Addgene plasmid #219973: pOCC102-MBP-eIF4G-RAR
Purpose: eIF4G-RAR protein purification
Depositing lab: Simon Alberti. Depositing organization: Biotechnology Center (BIOTEC) of the Technische Universitaet Dresden.
Backbone
  Vector backbone: pOCC102
  Vector type: Insect Expression
Growth in bacteria
  Bacterial resistance: Ampicillin, 100 μg/mL
  Growth temperature: 37°C
  Growth strain: DH5alpha
  Copy number: High Copy
Gene/Insert
  Gene/Insert name: eIF4G-RAR
  Species: S. cerevisiae (budding yeast)
  Mutation: Truncation: amino acids 490 to 942
  Entrez Gene: TIF4631 (a.k.a. YGR162W)
  Tag / fusion protein: 6xHis-MBP (N terminal on insert)
  Cloning method: Restriction Enzyme; 5′ cloning site Unknown (unknown if destroyed)
Terms and licenses: Academic/Nonprofit Terms; Industry Terms: Not Available to Industry
Depositor comments: MBP can be cleaved with 3C-protease
How to cite: pOCC102-MBP-eIF4G-RAR was a gift from Simon Alberti (Addgene plasmid # 219973 ; http://n2t.net/addgene:219973 ; RRID:Addgene_219973)
